>Addgene plasmid #54042 | mEmerald-Claudin7-N-12 | depositor partial sequence | sequence record 84228 | insert sequence
TGACGTCAGATCCGCTAGCGCCACCATGGCCAATTCGGGCCTGCAGTTGCTGGGCTTCTCCATGGCCCTG
CTGGGCTGGGTGGGTCTGGTGGCCTGCACCGCCATCCCGCAGTGGCAGATGAGCTCCTATGCGGGTGACA
ACATCATCACGGCCCAGGCCATGTACAAGGGGCTGTGGATGGACTGCGTCACGCAGAGCACGGGGATGAT
GAGCTGCAAAATGTACGACTCGGTGCTCGCCCTGTCCGCGGCCTTGCAGGCCACTCGAGCCCTAATGGTG
GTCTCCCTGGTGCTGGGCTTCCTGGCCATGTTTGTGGCCACGATGGGCATGAAGTGCACGCGCTGTGGGG
GAGACGACAAAGTGAAGAAGGCCCGTATAGCCATGGGTGGAGGCATAATTTTCATCGTGGCAGGTCTTGC
CACCTTGGTAGCTTGCTCCTGGTATGGCCATCAGATTGTCACAGACTTTTATAACCCTTTGATCCCTACC
AACATTAAGTATGAGTTTGGCCCTGCCATCTTTATTGGCTGGGCAGGGTCTGCCCTAGTCATCCTGGGAG
GTGCACTGCTCTCCTGTTCCTGTCCTGGGAATGAGAGCAAGGCTGGGTACCGTGCACCCCGCTCTTACCC
TAAGTCCAACTCTTCCAAGGAGTATGTGGGCGGTAGCTCCGGAGGGGATCCACCGGTCGCCACCATGGTG
AGCAAGGGCGAGGAGCTGTTCACCGGGGTGGTGCCCATCCTGGTCGAGCTGGACGGCGACGTAAACGGCC
ACAAGTTCAGCGTGTCCGGCGAGGGCGAGGGCGATGCCACCTACGGCAAGCTGACCCTGAAGTTCATCTG
CACCACCGGCAAGCTGCCCGTGCCCTGGCCCACCCTCGTGACCACCTTGACCTACGGCGTGCAGTGCTTC
GCCCGCTACCCCGACCACATGAAGCAGCACGACTTCTTCAAGTCCGCCATGCCCGAAGGCTACGTCCAGG
AGCGCACCATCTTCTTCAAGGACGACGGCAACTACAAGACCCGCGCCGAGGTGAAGTTCGAGGGCGACAC
CCTGGTGAACCGCATCGAGCTGAAGGGCATCGACTTCAAGGAGGACGGCAACATCCTGGGGCACAAGCTG
GAGTACAACTACAACAGCCACAAGGTCTATATCACCGCCGACAAGCAGAAGAACGGCATCAAGGTGAACT
TCAAGACCCGCCACAACATCGAGGACGGCAGCGTGCAGCTCGCCGACCACTACCAGCAGAACACCCCCAT
CGGCGACGGCCCCGTGCTGCTGCCCGACAACCACTACCTGAGCACCCAGTCCGCCCTGAGCAAAGACCCC
AACGAGAAGCGCGATCACATGGTCCTGCTGGAGTTCGTGACCGCCGCCGGGATCACTCTCGGCATGGACG
AGCTGTACAAGTAAGCGGCCGCGACTCTAGATCATAATCAGCCATACCACATT
