>Addgene plasmid #54042 | mEmerald-Claudin7-N-12 | addgene partial sequence | sequence record 91689 | EGFP-N 5'-CGTCGCCGTCCAGCTCGACCAG-3'
CCTTGCTCACCATGGTGGCGACCGGTGGATCCCCTCCGGAGCTACCGCCCACATACTCCTTGGAAGAGTT
GGACTTAGGGTAAGAGCGGGGTGCACGGTACCCAGCCTTGCTCTCATTCCCAGGACAGGAACAGGAGAGC
AGTGCACCTCCCAGGATGACTAGGGCAGACCCTGCCCAGCCAATAAAGATGGCAGGGCCAAACTCATACT
TAATGTTGGTAGGGATCAAAGGGTTATAAAAGTCTGTGACAATCTGATGGCCATACCAGGAGCAAGCTAC
CAAGGTGGCAAGACCTGCCACGATGAAAATTATGCCTCCACCCATGGCTATACGGGCCTTCTTCACTTTG
TCGTCTCCCCCACAGCGCGTGCACTTCATGCCCATCGTGGCCACAAACATGGCCAGGAAGCCCAGCACCA
GGGAGACCACCATTAGGGCTCGAGTGGCCTGCAAGGCCGCGGACAGGGCGAGCACCGAGTCGTACATTTT
GCAGCTCATCATCCCCGTGCTCTGCGTGACGCAGTCCATCCACAGCCCCTTGTACATGGCCTGGGCCGTG
ATGATGTTGTCACCCGCATAGGAGCTCATCTGCCACTGCGGGATGGCGGTGCAGGCCACCAGACCCACCC
AGCCCAGCAGGGCCATGGAGAAGCCCAGCAACTGCAGGCCCGAATTGGCCATGGTGGCGCTAGCGGATCT
GACGGTTCACTAAACCAGCTCTGCTTATATAGACCTCCCACCGTACACGCCTACCGCCCATTTGCGTCAA
TGGGGCGGAGTTGTTACGACATTTTGGAAAGTCCCGTTGATTTTGGTGCCAAA
