[The description below was written by a language model from this plasmid's Addgene catalogue record.]
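Description:
mEmerald-Claudin7-N-12 is a mammalian expression plasmid built on the mEmerald-N1 backbone (about 4.75 kb without the insert), an N1-style fluorescent protein fusion vector in which the gene of interest is placed upstream of the fluorescent protein coding sequence. It is maintained in E. coli as a high-copy plasmid under kanamycin selection, and it carries a neomycin resistance marker so that transfected mammalian cells can be selected with G418 to obtain stable lines. No feature table accompanies the record, so the origin of replication and the promoters driving the resistance marker are not stated. The use of an SV40pA reverse sequencing primer implies an SV40 polyadenylation signal downstream of the fusion.

The payload is human claudin-7 (CLDN7), a member of the claudin family of tight junction membrane proteins, expressed from the CMV promoter for strong constitutive transcription in mammalian cells. mEmerald, a bright green GFP derivative with recorded excitation at 487 nm and emission at 509 nm, is fused to the C terminus of claudin-7 and is supplied by the backbone. The "N-12" in the name probably refers to the N1-type orientation and a 12-residue linker between the two proteins, but the record does not confirm this, and the cloning method is listed as unknown.

The stated purpose is localization: the fusion serves as a fluorescent marker for tight junctions, allowing these cell–cell contacts to be seen in live or fixed cells by fluorescence microscopy, for example in epithelial cell imaging or co-localization studies with other labelled proteins.
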