Addgene plasmid #54042: mEmerald-Claudin7-N-12
Purpose: Localization: Tight Junctions, Excitation: 487, Emission: 509
Depositing lab: Michael Davidson. Depositing organization: Florida State University, Tallahassee.
Backbone
  Vector backbone: mEmerald-N1
  Backbone size w/o insert (bp): 4750
  Vector type: Mammalian Expression
  Selectable markers: Neomycin (select with G418)
Growth in bacteria
  Bacterial resistance: Kanamycin, 50 μg/mL
  Growth temperature: 37°C
  Growth strain: DH5alpha
  Copy number: High Copy
Gene/Insert
  Gene/Insert name: Claudin7 (alt name: AAH01055.1)
  Species: H. sapiens (human)
  Entrez Gene: CLDN7 (a.k.a. CEPTRL2, CLDN-7, CPETRL2, Hs.84359, claudin-1)
  Promoter: CMV
  Tag / fusion protein: mEmerald (C terminal on backbone)
  Cloning method: Unknown
  Sequencing primers: 5′ CMV-F; 3′ SV40pA-R
Terms and licenses: Academic/Nonprofit Terms; Industry Terms
Depositor comments: . Excitation = 487; Emission = 509. Localization data: Tight Junctions
How to cite: mEmerald-Claudin7-N-12 was a gift from Michael Davidson (Addgene plasmid # 54042 ; http://n2t.net/addgene:54042 ; RRID:Addgene_54042)
